>Addgene plasmid #123784 | MTK3b_003 | addgene full sequence | sequence record 249088 | Addgene NGS Result
CGGTCTCATTCTGGAAGCGGAGAGGGCAGAGGAAGTCTGCTAACATGCGGTGACGTCGAGGAGAATCCTG
GACCTGGATCCTGAGACCAGACCAATAAAAAACGCCCGGCGGCAACCGAGCGTTCTGAACAAATCCAGAT
GGAGTTCTGAGGTCATTACTGGATCTATCAACAGGAGTCCAAGCGAGCTCGATATCAAATTACGCCCCGC
CCTGCCACTCATCGCAGTACTGTTGTAATTCATTAAGCATTCTGCCGACATGGAAGCCATCACAAACGGC
ATGATGAACCTGAATCGCCAGCGGCATCAGCACCTTGTCGCCTTGCGTATAATATTTGCCCATGGTGAAA
ACGGGGGCGAAGAAGTTGTCCATATTGGCCACGTTTAAATCAAAACTGGTGAAACTCACCCAGGGATTGG
CTGAAACGAAAAACATATTCTCAATAAACCCTTTAGGGAAATAGGCCAGGTTTTCACCGTAACACGCCAC
ATCTTGCGAATATATGTGTAGAAACTGCCGGAAATCGTCGTGGTATTCACTCCAGAGCGATGAAAACGTT
TCAGTTTGCTCATGGAAAACGGTGTAACAAGGGTGAACACTATCCCATATCACCAGCTCACCGTCTTTCA
TTGCCATACGAAATTCCGGATGAGCATTCATCAGGCGGGCAAGAATGTGAATAAAGGCCGGATAAAACTT
GTGCTTATTTTTCTTTACGGTCTTTAAAAAGGCCGTAATATCCAGCTGAACGGTCTGGTTATAGGTACAT
TGAGCAACTGACTGAAATGCCTCAAAATGTTCTTTACGATGCCATTGGGATATATCAACGGTGGTATATC
CAGTGATTTTTTTCTCCATTTTAGCTTCCTTAGCTCCTGAAAATCTCGATAACTCAAAAAATACGCCCGG
TAGTGATCTTATTTCATTATGGTGAAAGTTGGAACCTCTTACGTGCCCGATCAATCATGACCAAAATCCC
TTAACGTGAGTTTTCGTTCCACTGAGCGTCAGACCCCGTAGAAAAGATCAAAGGATCTTCTTGAGATCCT
TTTTTTCTGCGCGTAATCTGCTGCTTGCAAACAAAAAAACCACCGCTACCAGCGGTGGTTTGTTTGCCGG
ATCAAGAGCTACCAACTCTTTTTCCGAAGGTAACTGGCTTCAGCAGAGCGCAGATACCAAATACTGTTCT
TCTAGTGTAGCCGTAGTTAGGCCACCACTTCAAGAACTCTGTAGCACCGCCTACATACCTCGCTCTGCTA
ATCCTGTTACCAGTGGCTGCTGCCAGTGGCGATAAGTCGTGTCTTACCGGGTTGGACTCAAGACGATAGT
TACCGGATAAGGCGCAGCGGTCGGGCTGAACGGGGGGTTCGTGCACACAGCCCAGCTTGGAGCGAACGAC
CTACACCGAACTGAGATACCTACAGCGTGAGCTATGAGAAAGCGCCACGCTTCCCGAAGGGAGAAAGGCG
GACAGGTATCCGGTAAGCGGCAGGGTCGGAACAGGAGAGCGCACGAGGGAGCTTCCAGGGGGAAACGCCT
GGTATCTTTATAGTCCTGTCGGGTTTCGCCACCTCTGACTTGAGCGTCGATTTTTGTGATGCTCGTCAGG
GGGGCGGAGCCTATGGAAAAACGCCAGCAACGCGGCCTTTTTACGGTTCCTGGCCTTTTGCTGGCCTTTT
GCTCACATGTTCTTTCCTGCGTTATCCCCTGATTCTGTGGATAACCGTAGT
Features (pLannotate 1.2.2; 4 found; start..end, strand, type, name):
     95..129     -  terminator     lambda t0 terminator: minimal transcription terminator from phage lambda (Scholtissek and Grosse, 1987)
    203..859     -  CDS            cat: CAT_ECOLX - Experimental evidence at protein level: Swiss-Prot protein existence level 1. This enzyme is an effector of chloramphenicol resistance in bacteria. From Escherichia coli. This protein is used as a marker in many commonly used cloning vectors, such as pACYC184.
    860..957     -  promoter       cat promoter: promoter of the E. coli cat gene encoding chloramphenicol acetyltransferase
   1041..1629    +  rep_origin     ori: high-copy-number ColE1/pMB1/pBR322/pUC origin of replication
