[The description below was written by a language model from this plasmid's Addgene catalogue record and pLannotate feature annotations shown in this document.]
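Description:
MTK3b_003 is a small part plasmid (about 1.7 kb) from the Mammalian Toolkit (MTK), a modular hierarchical cloning system for building genetic circuits in mammalian cells. It is built on the MTK0_027 part-entry backbone and stores a single reusable element rather than a complete expression unit, so although it is catalogued as a mammalian expression vector, it carries no mammalian promoter or polyadenylation signal of its own in the annotated features. The plasmid is maintained in E. coli through a high-copy ColE1/pUC-type origin of replication and is selected with chloramphenicol. Resistance comes from the cat gene (chloramphenicol acetyltransferase), which is driven by its native promoter and followed by a minimal phage lambda t0 terminator.

The payload is the T2A element, a picornavirus-derived "self-cleaving" 2A peptide that causes ribosomal skipping during translation, so that two coding sequences joined in one open reading frame are produced as separate polypeptides. It is formatted as a Type 3b part, a position that the toolkit reserves for coding sequences. The insert was introduced into the backbone through BsmBI sites that were destroyed during cloning. The automated feature table annotates only the backbone elements and does not call the short T2A insert, which presumably lies in the unannotated region outside the marker and origin. The plasmid's typical use is as a source of the T2A part for assembly with other toolkit parts, such as promoters, coding sequences and terminators, to build transcription units that co-express multiple proteins from a single transcript in mammalian cells.
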