Addgene plasmid #123784: MTK3b_003
Purpose: Encodes picornavirus peptide T2A element as a Type 3b part to be used in the MTK system
Depositing lab: Hana El-Samad. Depositing organization: University of California, San Francisco (UCSF). Publication: A Toolkit for Rapid Modular Construction of Biological Circuits in Mammalian Cells. Fonseca JP, Bonny AR, Kumar GR, Ng AH, Town J, Wu QC, Aslankoohi E, Chen SY, Dods G, Harrigan P, Osimiri LC, Kistler AL, El-Samad H. ACS Synth Biol. 2019 Nov 15;8(11):2593-2606. doi: 10.1021/acssynbio.9b00322. Epub 2019 Nov 5. PubMed 31686495.
Backbone
  Vector backbone: MTK0_027
  Vector type: Mammalian Expression
Growth in bacteria
  Bacterial resistance: Chloramphenicol, 25 μg/mL
  Growth temperature: 37°C
  Growth strain: DH5alpha
  Copy number: Unknown
Gene/Insert
  Gene/Insert name: T2A
  Cloning method: Restriction Enzyme; 5′ cloning site BsmBI (destroyed during cloning); 3′ cloning site BsmBI (destroyed during cloning)
Terms and licenses: Academic/Nonprofit Terms; Industry Terms: Not Available to Industry
Depositor comments: Type 3b parts are used for coding sequences in the MTK. Please visit https://www.biorxiv.org/content/10.1101/506188v2 for BioRxiv preprint
How to cite: MTK3b_003 was a gift from Hana El-Samad (Addgene plasmid # 123784 ; http://n2t.net/addgene:123784 ; RRID:Addgene_123784)
